>Addgene plasmid #181979 | pRRL.PPT.SFFV.HA.RUNX1A.IRES.eGFP | addgene full sequence | sequence record 358973 | Addgene NGS Result
AGCTTAATGTAGTCTTATGCAATACTCTTGTAGTCTTGCAACATGGTAACGATGAGTTAGCAACATGCCT
TACAAGGAGAGAAAAAGCACCGTGCATGCCGATTGGTGGAAGTAAGGTGGTACGATCGTGCCTTATTAGG
AAGGCAACAGACGGGTCTGACATGGATTGGACGAACCACTGAATTGCCGCATTGCAGAGATATTGTATTT
AAGTGCCTAGCTCGATACATAAACGGGTCTCTCTGGTTAGACCAGATCTGAGCCTGGGAGCTCTCTGGCT
AACTAGGGAACCCACTGCTTAAGCCTCAATAAAGCTTGCCTTGAGTGCTTCAAGTAGTGTGTGCCCGTCT
GTTGTGTGACTCTGGTAACTAGAGATCCCTCAGACCCTTTTAGTCAGTGTGGAAAATCTCTAGCAGTGGC
GCCCGAACAGGGACTTGAAAGCGAAAGGGAAACCAGAGGAGCTCTCTCGACGCAGGACTCGGCTTGCTGA
AGCGCGCACGGCAAGAGGCGAGGGGCGGCGACTGGTGAGTACGCCAAAAATTTTGACTAGCGGAGGCTAG
AAGGAGAGAGATGGGTGCGAGAGCGTCAGTATTAAGCGGGGGAGAATTAGATCGCGATGGGAAAAAATTC
GGTTAAGGCCAGGGGGAAAGAAAAAATATAAATTAAAACATATAGTATGGGCAAGCAGGGAGCTAGAACG
ATTCGCAGTTAATCCTGGCCTGTTAGAAACATCAGAAGGCTGTAGACAAATACTGGGACAGCTACAACCA
TCCCTTCAGACAGGATCAGAAGAACTTAGATCATTATATAATACAGTAGCAACCCTCTATTGTGTGCATC
AAAGGATAGAGATAAAAGACACCAAGGAAGCTTTAGACAAGATAGAGGAAGAGCAAAACAAAAGTAAGAC
CACCGCACAGCAAGCGGCCGCTGATCTTCAGACCTGGAGGAGGAGATATGAGGGACAATTGGAGAAGTGA
ATTATATAAATATAAAGTAGTAAAAATTGAACCATTAGGAGTAGCACCCACCAAGGCAAAGAGAAGAGTG
GTGCAGAGAGAAAAAAGAGCAGTGGGAATAGGAGCTTTGTTCCTTGGGTTCTTGGGAGCAGCAGGAAGCA
CTATGGGCGCAGCGTCAATGACGCTGACGGTACAGGCCAGACAATTATTGTCTGGTATAGTGCAGCAGCA
GAACAATTTGCTGAGGGCTATTGAGGCGCAACAGCATCTGTTGCAACTCACAGTCTGGGGCATCAAGCAG
CTCCAGGCAAGAATCCTGGCTGTGGAAAGATACCTAAAGGATCAACAGCTCCTGGGGATTTGGGGTTGCT
CTGGAAAACTCATTTGCACCACTGCTGTGCCTTGGAATGCTAGTTGGAGTAATAAATCTCTGGAACAGAT
TTGGAATCACACGACCTGGATGGAGTGGGACAGAGAAATTAACAATTACACAAGCTTAATACACTCCTTA
ATTGAAGAATCGCAAAACCAGCAAGAAAAGAATGAACAAGAATTATTGGAATTAGATAAATGGGCAAGTT
TGTGGAATTGGTTTAACATAACAAATTGGCTGTGGTATATAAAATTATTCATAATGATAGTAGGAGGCTT
GGTAGGTTTAAGAATAGTTTTTGCTGTACTTTCTATAGTGAATAGAGTTAGGCAGGGATATTCACCATTA
TCGTTTCAGACCCACCTCCCAACCCCGAGGGGACCCGACAGGCCCGAAGGAATAGAAGAAGAAGGTGGAG
AGAGAGACAGAGACAGATCCATTCGATTAGTGAACGGATCTCGACGGTATCGGTTAACTTTTAAAAGAAA
AGGGGGGATTGGGGGGTACAGTGCAGGGGAAAGAATAGTAGACATAATAGCAACAGACATACAAACTAAA
GAATTACAAAAACAAATTACAAAAATTCAAAATTTTATCGATCACGAGACTAGCCTCGAGCTAGCTGCAG
TAACGCCATTTTGCAAGGCATGGAAAAATACCAAACCAAGAATAGAGAAGTTCAGATCAAGGGCGGGTAC
ATGAAAATAGCTAACGTTGGGCCAAACAGGATATCTGCGGTGAGCAGTTTCGGCCCCGGCCCGGGGCCAA
GAACAGATGGTCACCGCAGTTTCGGCCCCGGCCCGAGGCCAAGAACAGATGGTCCCCAGATATGGCCCAA
CCCTCAGCAGTTTCTTAAGACCCATCAGATGTTTCCAGGCTCCCCCAAGGACCTGAAATGACCCTGCGCC
TTATTTGAATTAACCAATCAGCCTGCTTCTCGCTTCTGTTCGCGCGCTTCTGCTTCCCGAGCTCTATAAA
AGAGCTCACAACCCCTCACTCGGCGCGCCAGTCCTCCGACAGACTGAGTCGGCCGGTCGAATCAAGCTTA
TCGATACCGTCGACGGATCCACCGGTGCCACCATGGGATACCCCTACGACGTGCCCGACTACCGTATCCC
CGTAGATGCCAGCACGAGCCGCCGCTTCACGCCGCCTTCCACCGCGCTGAGCCCAGGCAAGATGAGCGAG
GCGTTGCCGCTGGGCGCTCCTGACGCCGGCGCTGCCCTGGCCGGCAAGCTGAGGAGCGGCGACCGCAGCA
TGGTGGAGGTGCTGGCCGACCACCCGGGCGAGCTGGTGCGCACCGACAGCCCCAACTTCCTCTGCTCCGT
GCTGCCTACGCACTGGCGCTGCAACAAGACCCTGCCCATCGCTTTCAAGGTGGTGGCCCTAGGGGATGTT
CCAGATGGCACTCTGGTCACTGTGATGGCTGGCAATGATGAAAACTACTCGGCTGAGCTGAGAAATGCTA
CCGCAGCCATGAAGAACCAGGTTGCAAGATTTAATGACCTCAGGTTTGTCGGTCGAAGTGGAAGAGGGAA
AAGCTTCACTCTGACCATCACTGTCTTCACAAACCCACCGCAAGTCGCCACCTACCACAGAGCCATCAAA
ATCACAGTGGATGGGCCCCGAGAACCTCGAAGACATCGGCAGAAACTAGATGATCAGACCAAGCCCGGGA
GCTTGAGCTTCAGCGAGAGACTGAGTGAACTGGAGCAGCTGCGGCGCACAGCCATGAGGGTCAGCCCACA
CCACCCAGCCCCCACGCCCAACCCTCGTGCCTCCCTGAACCACTCCACTGCCTTTAACCCTCAGCCTCAG
AGTCAGATGCAGGAGGAAGACACAGCACCCTGGAGATGTTGAACGCGTATGCATGAGTAACTGAGGATCC
GCCCCTCTCCCTCCCCCCCCCCTAACGTTACTGGCCGAAGCCGCTTGGAATAAGGCCGGTGTGCGTTTGT
CTATATGTTATTTTCCACCATATTGCCGTCTTTTGGCAATGTGAGGGCCCGGAAACCTGGCCCTGTCTTC
TTGACGAGCATTCCTAGGGGTCTTTCCCCTCTCGCCAAAGGAATGCAAGGTCTGTTGAATGTCGTGAAGG
AAGCAGTTCCTCTGGAAGCTTCTTGAAGACAAACAACGTCTGTAGCGACCCTTTGCAGGCAGCGGAACCC
CCCACCTGGCGACAGGTGCCTCTGCGGCCAAAAGCCACGTGTATAAGATACACCTGCAAAGGCGGCACAA
CCCCAGTGCCACGTTGTGAGTTGGATAGTTGTGGAAAGAGTCAAATGGCTCTCCTCAAGCGTATTCAACA
AGGGGCTGAAGGATGCCCAGAAGGTACCCCATTGTATGGGATCTGATCTGGGGCCTCGGTACACATGCTT
TACATGTGTTTAGTCGAGGTTAAAAAAACGTCTAGGCCCCCCGAACCACGGGGACGTGGTTTTCCTTTGA
AAAACACGATGATAATATGGCCACAACCATGGTGAGCAAGGGCGAGGAGCTGTTCACCGGGGTGGTGCCC
ATCCTGGTCGAGCTGGACGGCGACGTAAACGGCCACAAGTTCAGCGTGTCCGGCGAGGGCGAGGGCGATG
CCACCTACGGCAAGCTGACCCTGAAGTTCATCTGCACCACCGGCAAGCTGCCCGTGCCCTGGCCCACCCT
CGTGACCACCCTGACCTACGGCGTGCAGTGCTTCAGCCGCTACCCCGACCACATGAAGCAGCACGACTTC
TTCAAGTCCGCCATGCCCGAAGGCTACGTCCAGGAGCGCACCATCTTCTTCAAGGACGACGGCAACTACA
AGACCCGCGCCGAGGTGAAGTTCGAGGGCGACACCCTGGTGAACCGCATCGAGCTGAAGGGCATCGACTT
CAAGGAGGACGGCAACATCCTGGGGCACAAGCTGGAGTACAACTACAACAGCCACAACGTCTATATCATG
GCCGACAAGCAGAAGAACGGCATCAAGGTGAACTTCAAGATCCGCCACAACATCGAGGACGGCAGCGTGC
AGCTCGCCGACCACTACCAGCAGAACACCCCCATCGGCGACGGCCCCGTGCTGCTGCCCGACAACCACTA
CCTGAGCACCCAGTCCGCCCTGAGCAAAGACCCCAACGAGAAGCGCGATCACATGGTCCTGCTGGAGTTC
GTGACCGCCGCCGGGATCACTCTCGGCATGGACGAGCTGTACAAGTAAAGCGGCCGCGTCGACGGATCCC
CCGGGCTGCAGGAATTCGAGCATCTTACCGCCATTTATTCCCATATTTGTTCTGTTTTTCTTGATTTGGG
TATACATTTAAATGTTAATAAAACAAAATGGTGGGGCAATCATTTACATTTTTAGGGATATGTAATTACT
AGTTCAGGTGTATTGCCACAAGACAAACATGTTAAGAAACTTTCCCGTTATTTACGCTCTGTTCCTGTTA
ATCAACCTCTGGATTACAAAATTTGTGAAAGATTGACTGATATTCTTAACTATGTTGCTCCTTTTACGCT
GTGTGGATATGCTGCTTTAATGCCTCTGTATCATGCTATTGCTTCCCGTACGGCTTTCGTTTTCTCCTCC
TTGTATAAATCCTGGTTGCTGTCTCTTTATGAGGAGTTGTGGCCCGTTGTCCGTCAACGTGGCGTGGTGT
GCTCTGTGTTTGCTGACGCAACCCCCACTGGCTGGGGCATTGCCACCACCTGTCAACTCCTTTCTGGGAC
TTTCGCTTTCCCCCTCCCGATCGCCACGGCAGAACTCATCGCCGCCTGCCTTGCCCGCTGCTGGACAGGG
GCTAGGTTGCTGGGCACTGATAATTCCGTGGTGTTGTCGGGGAAGCTGACGTCCTTTCGAATTCGATATC
AGGTACCTTTAAGACCAATGACTTACAAGGCAGCTGTAGATCTTAGCCACTTTTTAAAAGAAAAGGGGGG
ACTGGAAGGGCTACGTAACTCCCAACGAAGACAAGATCTGCTTTTTGCTTGTACTGGGTCTCTCTGGTTA
GACCAGATCTGAGCCTGGGAGCTCTCTGGCTAACTAGGGAACCCACTGCTTAAGCCTCAATAAAGCTTGC
CTTGAGTGCTTCAAGTAGTGTGTGCCCGTCTGTTGTGTGACTCTGGTAACTAGAGATCCCTCAGACCCTT
TTAGTCAGTGTGGAAAATCTCTAGCAGTAGTAGTTCATGTCATCTTATTATTCAGTATTTATAACTTGCA
AAGAAATGAATATCAGAGAGTGAGAGGAACTTGTTTATTGCAGCTTATAATGGTTACAAATAAAGCAATA
GCATCACAAATTTCACAAATAAAGCATTTTTTTCACTGCATTCTAGTTGTGGTTTGTCCAAACTCATCAA
TGTATCTTATCATGTCTGGCTCTAGCTATCCCGCCCCTAACTCCGCCCATCCCGCCCCTAACTCCGCCCA
GTTCCGCCCATTCTCCGCCCCATGGCTGACTAATTTTTTTTATTTATGCAGAGGCCGAGGCCGCCTCGGC
CTCTGAGCTATTCCAGAAGTAGTGAGGAGGCTTTTTTGGAGGCCTAGGGACGTACCCAATTCGCCCTATA
GTGAGTCGTATTACGCGCGCTCACTGGCCGTCGTTTTACAACGTCGTGACTGGGAAAACCCTGGCGTTAC
CCAACTTAATCGCCTTGCAGCACATCCCCCTTTCGCCAGCTGGCGTAATAGCGAAGAGGCCCGCACCGAT
CGCCCTTCCCAACAGTTGCGCAGCCTGAATGGCGAATGGG
[124 nt withheld, positions 6061-6184]
C
[91 nt withheld, positions 6186-6276]
A
[49 nt withheld, positions 6278-6326]
CCTTTGACGTTGGAGTCCACGTTCTTT
[37 nt withheld, positions 6354-6390]
ACCCTATCTCGGTCTATTCTTTTGATTTATAAGGGATTTTGCCGATTTCGGCCTATTGGTTAAAAAATGA
GCTGATTTAACAAAAATTTAACGCGAATTTTAACAAAATATTAACGCTTACAATTTAGGTGGCACTTTTC
GGGGAAATGTGCGCGGAACCCCTATTTGTTTATTTTTCTAAATACATTCAAATATGTATCCGCTCATGAG
ACAATAACCCTGATAAATGCTTCAATAATATTGAAAAAGGAAGAGTATGAGTATTCAACATTTCCGTGTC
GCCCTTATTCCCTTTTTTGCGGCATTTTGCCTTCCTGTTTTTGCTCACCCAGAAACGCTGGTGAAAGTAA
AAGATGCTGAAGATCAGTTGGGTGCACGAGTGGGTTACATCGAACTGGATCTCAACAGCGGTAAGATCCT
TGAGAGTTTTCGCCCCGAAGAACGTTTTCCAATGATGAGCACTTTTAAAGTTCTGCTATGTGGCGCGGTA
TTATCCCGTATTGACGCCGGGCAAGAGCAACTCGGTCGCCGCATACACTATTCTCAGAATGACTTGGTTG
AGTACTCACCAGTCACAGAAAAGCATCTTACGGATGGCATGACAGTAAGAGAATTATGCAGTGCTGCCAT
AACCATGAGTGATAACACTGCGGCCAACTTACTTCTGACAACGATCGGAGGACCGAAGGAGCTAACCGCT
TTTTTGCACAACATGGGGGATCATGTAACTCGCCTTGATCGTTGGGAACCGGAGCTGAATGAAGCCATAC
CAAACGACGAGCGTGACACCACGATGCCTGTAGCAATGGCAACAACGTTGCGCAAACTATTAACTGGCGA
ACTACTTACTCTAGCTTCCCGGCAACAATTAATAGACTGGATGGAGGCGGATAAAGTTGCAGGACCACTT
CTGCGCTCGGCCCTTCCGGCTGGCTGGTTTATTGCTGATAAATCTGGAGCCGGTGAGCGTGGGTCTCGCG
GTATCATTGCAGCACTGGGGCCAGATGGTAAGCCCTCCCGTATCGTAGTTATCTACACGACGGGGAGTCA
GGCAACTATGGATGAACGAAATAGACAGATCGCTGAGATAGGTGCCTCACTGATTAAGCATTGGTAACTG
TCAGACCAAGTTTACTCATATATACTTTAGATTGATTTAAAACTTCATTTTTAATTTAAAAGGATCTAGG
TGAAGATCCTTTTTGATAATCTCATGACCAAAATCCCTTAACGTGAGTTTTCGTTCCACTGAGCGTCAGA
CCCCGTAGAAAAGATCAAAGGATCTTCTTGAGATCCTTTTTTTCTGCGCGTAATCTGCTGCTTGCAAACA
AAAAAACCACCGCTACCAGCGGTGGTTTGTTTGCCGGATCAAGAGCTACCAACTCTTTTTCCGAAGGTAA
CTGGCTTCAGCAGAGCGCAGATACCAAATACTGTTCTTCTAGTGTAGCCGTAGTTAGGCCACCACTTCAA
GAACTCTGTAGCACCGCCTACATACCTCGCTCTGCTAATCCTGTTACCAGTGGCTGCTGCCAGTGGCGAT
AAGTCGTGTCTTACCGGGTTGGACTCAAGACGATAGTTACCGGATAAGGCGCAGCGGTCGGGCTGAACGG
GGGGTTCGTGCACACAGCCCAGCTTGGAGCGAACGACCTACACCGAACTGAGATACCTACAGCGTGAGCT
ATGAGAAAGCGCCACGCTTCCCGAAGGGAGAAAGGCGGACAGGTATCCGGTAAGCGGCAGGGTCGGAACA
GGAGAGCGCACGAGGGAGCTTCCAGGGGGAAACGCCTGGTATCTTTATAGTCCTGTCGGGTTTCGCCACC
TCTGACTTGAGCGTCGATTTTTGTGATGCTCGTCAGGGGGGCGGAGCCTATGGAAAAACGCCAGCAACGC
GGCCTTTTTACGGTTCCTGGCCTTTTGCTGGCCTTTTGCTCACATGTTCTTTCCTGCGTTATCCCCTGAT
TCTGTGGATAACCGTATTACCGCCTTTGAGTGAGCTGATACCGCTCGCCGCAGCCGAACGACCGAGCGCA
GCGAGTCAGTGAGCGAGGAAGCGGAAGAGCGCCCAATACGCAAACCGCCTCTCCCCGCGCGTTGGCCGAT
TCATTAATGCAGCTGGCACGACAGGTTTCCCGACTGGAAAGCGGGCAGTGAGCGCAACGCAATTAATGTG
AGTTAGCTCACTCATTAGGCACCCCAGGCTTTACACTTTATGCTTCCGGCTCGTATGTTGTGTGGAATTG
TGAGCGGATAACAATTTCACACAGGAAACAGCTATGACCATGATTACGCCAAGCGCGCAATTAACCCTCA
CTAAAGGGAACAAAAGCTGGAGCTGCA
Features (pLannotate 1.2.2; 30 found; start..end, strand, type, name):
      8..234     +  promoter       RSV promoter: Rous sarcoma virus enhancer/promoter
    235..415     +  LTR            5' LTR (truncated): truncated 5' long terminal repeat (LTR) from HIV-1
    462..587     +  misc_feature   HIV-1 Ψ: packaging signal of human immunodeficiency virus type 1
    571..934     +  CDS            HIV-1 gag (fragment): gag protein from human immunodeficiency virus 1; gag
   1080..1313    +  misc_feature   RRE: The Rev response element (RRE) of HIV-1 allows for Rev-dependent mRNA export from the nucleus to the cytoplasm.
   1690..1790    +  CDS            Rev (fragment): human immunodeficiency virus 1 (HIV-1) Rev protein; rev; enhances nuclear export of unspliced and incompletely spliced viral mRNAs
   1809..1926    +  misc_feature   cPPT/CTS: central polypurine tract and central termination sequence of HIV-1
   1960..2361    +  promoter       SFFV promoter: spleen focus-forming virus long terminal repeat (LTR) promoter
   2371..2394    +  misc_feature   MCS (fragment): pBluescript multiple cloning site
   2443..3231    +  CDS            RUNX1 (fragment): RUNX1_HUMAN - Also known as AML1, CBFA2. Experimental evidence at protein level: Swiss-Prot protein existence level 1. Isoform AML-1L interferes with the transactivation activity of RUNX1. From Homo sapiens (Human).
   3222..3808    +  misc_feature   IRES2: internal ribosome entry site (IRES) of the encephalomyocarditis virus (EMCV)
   3809..4528    +  CDS            EGFP: the original enhanced GFP (Yang et al., 1996) mammalian codon-optimized
   4544..4569    +  misc_feature   MCS (fragment): pBluescript multiple cloning site
   4569..4628    +  CDS            S (fragment): HBSAG_WHV6 - Experimental evidence at transcript level: Swiss-Prot protein existence level 2. The middle envelope protein plays an important role in the budding of the virion. It is involved in the induction of budding in a nucleocapsid independent way. In this process the majority of envelope proteins bud to form subviral lipoprotein particles of 22 nm of diameter that do not contain a nucleocapsid (By similarity). From Woodchuck hepatitis B virus (isolate w64/pWS23) (WHV).
   4760..5163    +  misc_feature   WPRE: woodchuck hepatitis virus posttranscriptional regulatory element
   5165..5320    +  CDS            nef (fragment): NEF_HV1LA - Experimental evidence at protein level: Swiss-Prot protein existence level 1. Extracellular Nef protein targets CD4(+) T-lymphocytes for apoptosis by interacting with CXCR4 surface receptors. From Human immunodeficiency virus type 1 group M subtype B (isolate Lai) (HIV-1).
   5306..5486    +  LTR            5' LTR (truncated): truncated 5' long terminal repeat (LTR) from HIV-1
   5558..5679    +  polyA_signal   SV40 poly(A) signal: SV40 polyadenylation signal
   5719..5854    +  rep_origin     SV40 ori: SV40 origin of replication
   5875..5893    -  promoter       T7 promoter: promoter for bacteriophage T7 RNA polymerase
   5901..6056    +  CDS            lacZα (fragment): LacZα fragment of β-galactosidase; lacZ fragment
   6061..6489    +  rep_origin     f1 ori (sequence partly withheld): f1 bacteriophage origin of replication; arrow indicates direction of (+) strand synthesis
   6542..6646    +  promoter       AmpR promoter: bla
   6647..7507    +  CDS            AmpR: β-lactamase; bla; confers resistance to ampicillin, carbenicillin, and related antibiotics
   7678..8266    +  rep_origin     ori: high-copy-number ColE1/pMB1/pBR322/pUC origin of replication
   8449..8541    +  CDS            lacI (fragment): lac repressor; lacI; The lac repressor binds to the lac operator to inhibit transcription in E. coli. This inhibition can be relieved by adding lactose or isopropyl-β-D-thiogalactopyranoside (IPTG).
   8554..8575    +  protein_bind   CAP binding site: CAP binding activates transcription in the presence of cAMP. E. coli catabolite activator protein
   8590..8620    +  promoter       lac promoter: promoter for the E. coli lac operon
   8628..8644    +  protein_bind   lac operator: The lac repressor binds to the lac operator to inhibit transcription in E. coli. This inhibition can be relieved by adding lactose or isopropyl-β-D-thiogalactopyranoside (IPTG). lac repressor encoded by lacI
   8689..8707    +  promoter       T3 promoter: promoter for bacteriophage T3 RNA polymerase
