[The description below was written by a language model from this plasmid's Addgene catalogue record and pLannotate feature annotations shown in this document.]
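Description:
pRRL.PPT.SFFV.HA.RUNX1A.IRES.eGFP is a third-generation-style HIV-1-based lentiviral transfer plasmid for overexpressing the short human RUNX1 isoform RUNX1A (RUNX1 transcript variant 3) in mammalian cells. The 8.7 kb plasmid is maintained in E. coli through a high-copy ColE1/pUC-type origin and an ampicillin resistance gene. It also carries an f1 origin, an SV40 origin and remnants of a pBluescript-type lac/MCS region flanked by T3 and T7 promoters. The catalogue lists the parental backbone as a dTomato version of the same vector, whereas both the name and the sequenced record show EGFP as the reporter here.

The viral genome is transcribed in packaging cells from an RSV promoter fused to a truncated 5' LTR, an arrangement that makes genomic RNA production Tat-independent. Downstream lie the Ψ packaging signal with a gag fragment, the Rev response element for nuclear export of the unspliced RNA, and the cPPT/CTS ("PPT") element that aids nuclear import of the preintegration complex. The 3' LTR is also annotated as truncated, which is consistent with a self-inactivating design, and it is followed by an SV40 polyadenylation signal.

The internal expression cassette uses the spleen focus-forming virus LTR promoter, which is widely used for strong expression in haematopoietic cells. This promoter drives a bicistronic transcript encoding N-terminally HA-tagged RUNX1A (insert recorded as 780 bp), followed by an EMCV IRES and EGFP. Transduced cells can therefore be tracked or sorted by fluorescence, and the protein can be detected through its epitope tag. A WPRE downstream of EGFP enhances transcript stability and expression. The associated study concerns RUNX1 isoform imbalance in trisomy 21-associated myeloid leukaemia, in line with the stated purpose of RUNX1A overexpression.
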