Addgene plasmid #181979: pRRL.PPT.SFFV.HA.RUNX1A.IRES.eGFP
Purpose: Human RUNX1A gene overexpression
Depositing lab: Jan-Henning Klusmann. Depositing organization: Martin-Luther-Universitaet Halle-Wittenberg. Publication: RUNX1 isoform disequilibrium promotes the development of trisomy 21-associated myeloid leukemia. Gialesaki S, Brauer-Hartmann D, Issa H, Bhayadia R, Alejo-Valle O, Verboon L, Schmell AL, Laszig S, Regenyi E, Schuschel K, Labuhn M, Ng M, Winkler R, Ihling C, Sinz A, Glass M, Huttelmaier S, Matzk S, Schmid L, Struwe FJ, Kadel SK, Reinhardt D, Yaspo ML, Heckl D, Klusmann JH. Blood. 2023 Mar 9;141(10):1105-1118. doi: 10.1182/blood.2022017619. PubMed 36493345.
Backbone
  Vector backbone: pRRL.PPT.SFFV.MCS.IRES.dTomato
  Vector type: Lentiviral
Growth in bacteria
  Bacterial resistance: Ampicillin, 100 μg/mL
  Growth temperature: 37°C
  Growth strain: NEB Stable
  Copy number: High Copy
Gene/Insert
  Gene/Insert name: RUNX1A (human) (alt name: RUNX family transcription factor 1 (RUNX1), transcript variant 3)
  Species: H. sapiens (human)
  Insert size (bp): 780
  Entrez Gene: RUNX1 (a.k.a. AML1, AML1-EVI-1, AMLCR1, CBF2alpha, CBFA2, EVI-1, PEBP2aB, PEBP2alpha)
  Tag / fusion protein: HA (Human influenza hemagglutinin) (N terminal on insert)
  Cloning method: Restriction Enzyme; 5′ cloning site unknown (unknown if destroyed)
Terms and licenses: Academic/Nonprofit Terms; Industry Terms: Not Available to Industry
How to cite: pRRL.PPT.SFFV.HA.RUNX1A.IRES.eGFP was a gift from Jan-Henning Klusmann (Addgene plasmid # 181979 ; http://n2t.net/addgene:181979 ; RRID:Addgene_181979)
